>Addgene plasmid #189742 | pLenti-PGK-EGFP-ALDH1A1-Neo | addgene full sequence | sequence record 374849 | Addgene NGS Result
CAGTTGGGTGCACGAGTGGGTTACATCGAACTGGATCTCAACAGCGGTAAGATCCTTGAGAGTTTTCGCC
CCGAAGAACGTTTTCCAATGATGAGCACTTTTAAAGTTCTGCTATGTGGCGCGGTATTATCCCGTATTGA
CGCCGGGCAAGAGCAACTCGGTCGCCGCATACACTATTCTCAGAATGACTTGGTTGAGTACTCACCAGTC
ACAGAAAAGCATCTTACGGATGGCATGACAGTAAGAGAATTATGCAGTGCTGCCATAACCATGAGTGATA
ACACTGCGGCCAACTTACTTCTGACAACGATCGGAGGACCGAAGGAGCTAACCGCTTTTTTGCACAACAT
GGGGGATCATGTAACTCGCCTTGATCGTTGGGAACCGGAGCTGAATGAAGCCATACCAAACGACGAGCGT
GACACCACGATGCCTGTAGCAATGGCAACAACGTTGCGCAAACTATTAACTGGCGAACTACTTACTCTAG
CTTCCCGGCAACAATTAATAGACTGGATGGAGGCGGATAAAGTTGCAGGACCACTTCTGCGCTCGGCCCT
TCCGGCTGGCTGGTTTATTGCTGATAAATCTGGAGCCGGTGAGCGTGGGTCTCGCGGTATCATTGCAGCA
CTGGGGCCAGATGGTAAGCCCTCCCGTATCGTAGTTATCTACACGACGGGGAGTCAGGCAACTATGGATG
AACGAAATAGACAGATCGCTGAGATAGGTGCCTCACTGATTAAGCATTGGTAACTGTCAGACCAAGTTTA
CTCATATATACTTTAGATTGATTTAAAACTTCATTTTTAATTTAAAAGGATCTAGGTGAAGATCCTTTTT
GATAATCTCATGACCAAAATCCCTTAACGTGAGTTTTCGTTCCACTGAGCGTCAGACCCCGTAGAAAAGA
TCAAAGGATCTTCTTGAGATCCTTTTTTTCTGCGCGTAATCTGCTGCTTGCAAACAAAAAAACCACCGCT
ACCAGCGGTGGTTTGTTTGCCGGATCAAGAGCTACCAACTCTTTTTCCGAAGGTAACTGGCTTCAGCAGA
GCGCAGATACCAAATACTGTTCTTCTAGTGTAGCCGTAGTTAGGCCACCACTTCAAGAACTCTGTAGCAC
CGCCTACATACCTCGCTCTGCTAATCCTGTTACCAGTGGCTGCTGCCAGTGGCGATAAGTCGTGTCTTAC
CGGGTTGGACTCAAGACGATAGTTACCGGATAAGGCGCAGCGGTCGGGCTGAACGGGGGGTTCGTGCACA
CAGCCCAGCTTGGAGCGAACGACCTACACCGAACTGAGATACCTACAGCGTGAGCTATGAGAAAGCGCCA
CGCTTCCCGAAGGGAGAAAGGCGGACAGGTATCCGGTAAGCGGCAGGGTCGGAACAGGAGAGCGCACGAG
GGAGCTTCCAGGGGGAAACGCCTGGTATCTTTATAGTCCTGTCGGGTTTCGCCACCTCTGACTTGAGCGT
CGATTTTTGTGATGCTCGTCAGGGGGGCGGAGCCTATGGAAAAACGCCAGCAACGCGGCCTTTTTACGGT
TCCTGGCCTTTTGCTGGCCTTTTGCTCACATGTTCTTTCCTGCGTTATCCCCTGATTCTGTGGATAACCG
TATTACCGCCTTTGAGTGAGCTGATACCGCTCGCCGCAGCCGAACGACCGAGCGCAGCGAGTCAGTGAGC
GAGGAAGCGGAAGAGCGCCCAATACGCAAACCGCCTCTCCCCGCGCGTTGGCCGATTCATTAATGCAGCT
GGCACGACAGGTTTCCCGACTGGAAAGCGGGCAGTGAGCGCAACGCAATTAATGTGAGTTAGCTCACTCA
TTAGGCACCCCAGGCTTTACACTTTATGCTTCCGGCTCGTATGTTGTGTGGAATTGTGAGCGGATAACAA
TTTCACACAGGAAACAGCTATGACCATGATTACGCCAAGCGCGCAATTAACCCTCACTAAAGGGAACAAA
AGCTGGAGCTGCAAGCTTAATGTAGTCTTATGCAATACTCTTGTAGTCTTGCAACATGGTAACGATGAGT
TAGCAACATGCCTTACAAGGAGAGAAAAAGCACCGTGCATGCCGATTGGTGGAAGTAAGGTGGTACGATC
GTGCCTTATTAGGAAGGCAACAGACGGGTCTGACATGGATTGGACGAACCACTGAATTGCCGCATTGCAG
AGATATTGTATTTAAGTGCCTAGCTCGATACATAAACGGGTCTCTCTGGTTAGACCAGATCTGAGCCTGG
GAGCTCTCTGGCTAACTAGGGAACCCACTGCTTAAGCCTCAATAAAGCTTGCCTTGAGTGCTTCAAGTAG
TGTGTGCCCGTCTGTTGTGTGACTCTGGTAACTAGAGATCCCTCAGACCCTTTTAGTCAGTGTGGAAAAT
CTCTAGCAGTGGCGCCCGAACAGGGACTTGAAAGCGAAAGGGAAACCAGAGGAGCTCTCTCGACGCAGGA
CTCGGCTTGCTGAAGCGCGCACGGCAAGAGGCGAGGGGCGGCGACTGGTGAGTACGCCAAAAATTTTGAC
TAGCGGAGGCTAGAAGGAGAGAGATGGGTGCGAGAGCGTCAGTATTAAGCGGGGGAGAATTAGATCGCGA
TGGGAAAAAATTCGGTTAAGGCCAGGGGGAAAGAAAAAATATAAATTAAAACATATAGTATGGGCAAGCA
GGGAGCTAGAACGATTCGCAGTTAATCCTGGCCTGTTAGAAACATCAGAAGGCTGTAGACAAATACTGGG
ACAGCTACAACCATCCCTTCAGACAGGATCAGAAGAACTTAGATCATTATATAATACAGTAGCAACCCTC
TATTGTGTGCATCAAAGGATAGAGATAAAAGACACCAAGGAAGCTTTAGACAAGATAGAGGAAGAGCAAA
ACAAAAGTAAGACCACCGCACAGCAAGCGGCCGCTGATCTTCAGACCTGGAGGAGGAGATATGAGGGACA
ATTGGAGAAGTGAATTATATAAATATAAAGTAGTAAAAATTGAACCATTAGGAGTAGCACCCACCAAGGC
AAAGAGAAGAGTGGTGCAGAGAGAAAAAAGAGCAGTGGGAATAGGAGCTTTGTTCCTTGGGTTCTTGGGA
GCAGCAGGAAGCACTATGGGCGCAGCGTCAATGACGCTGACGGTACAGGCCAGACAATTATTGTCTGGTA
TAGTGCAGCAGCAGAACAATTTGCTGAGGGCTATTGAGGCGCAACAGCATCTGTTGCAACTCACAGTCTG
GGGCATCAAGCAGCTCCAGGCAAGAATCCTGGCTGTGGAAAGATACCTAAAGGATCAACAGCTCCTGGGG
ATTTGGGGTTGCTCTGGAAAACTCATTTGCACCACTGCTGTGCCTTGGAATGCTAGTTGGAGTAATAAAT
CTCTGGAACAGATTTGGAATCACACGACCTGGATGGAGTGGGACAGAGAAATTAACAATTACACAAGCTT
AATACACTCCTTAATTGAAGAATCGCAAAACCAGCAAGAAAAGAATGAACAAGAATTATTGGAATTAGAT
AAATGGGCAAGTTTGTGGAATTGGTTTAACATAACAAATTGGCTGTGGTATATAAAATTATTCATAATGA
TAGTAGGAGGCTTGGTAGGTTTAAGAATAGTTTTTGCTGTACTTTCTATAGTGAATAGAGTTAGGCAGGG
ATATTCACCATTATCGTTTCAGACCCACCTCCCAACCCCGAGGGGACCCGACAGGCCCGAAGGAATAGAA
GAAGAAGGTGGAGAGAGAGACAGAGACAGATCCATTCGATTAGTGAACGGATCTCGACGGTATCGGTTAA
CTTTTAAAAGAAAAGGGGGGATTGGGGGGTACAGTGCAGGGGAAAGAATAGTAGACATAATAGCAACAGA
CATACAAACTAAAGAATTACAAAAACAAATTACAAAAATTCAAAATTTTATCGATCACGAGACTAGCCTC
GAGAAGCTTGATATCGAATTCCACGGGGTTGGGGTTGCGCCTTTTCCAAGGCAGCCCTGGGTTTGCGCAG
GGACGCGGCTGCTCTGGGCGTGGTTCCGGGAAACGCAGCGGCGCCGACCCTGGGTCTCGCACATTCTTCA
CGTCCGTTCGCAGCGTCACCCGGATCTTCGCCGCTACCCTTGTGGGCCCCCCGGCGACGCTTCCTGCTCC
GCCCCTAAGTCGGGAAGGTTCCTTGCGGTTCGCGGCGTGCCGGACGTGACAAACGGAAGCCGCACGTCTC
ACTAGTACCCTCGCAGACGGACAGCGCCAGGGAGCAATGGCAGCGCGCCGACCGCGATGGGCTGTGGCCA
ATAGCGGCTGCTCAGCAGGGCGCGCCGAGAGCAGCGGCCGGGAAGGGGCGGTGCGGGAGGCGGGGTGTGG
GGCGGTAGTGTGGGCCCTGTTCCTGCCCGCGCGGTGTTCCGCATTCTGCAAGCCTCCGGAGCGCACGTCG
GCAGTCGGCTCCCTCGTTGACCGAATCACCGACCTCTCTCCCCAGGGGGATCCACCGGTTCGTCGACTAG
TCCAGTGTGGTGGAATTCTGCAGATATCAACAAGTTTGTACAAAAAAGCAGGCTCGCTACCGGTCGCCAC
CATGGTGAGCAAGGGCGAGGAGCTGTTCACCGGGGTGGTGCCCATCCTGGTCGAGCTGGACGGCGACGTA
AACGGCCACAAGTTCAGCGTGTCCGGCGAGGGCGAGGGCGATGCCACCTACGGCAAGCTGACCCTGAAGT
TCATCTGCACCACCGGCAAGCTGCCCGTGCCCTGGCCCACCCTCGTGACCACCCTGACCTACGGCGTGCA
GTGCTTCAGCCGCTACCCCGACCACATGAAGCAGCACGACTTCTTCAAGTCCGCCATGCCCGAAGGCTAC
GTCCAGGAGCGCACCATCTTCTTCAAGGACGACGGCAACTACAAGACCCGCGCCGAGGTGAAGTTCGAGG
GCGACACCCTGGTGAACCGCATCGAGCTGAAGGGCATCGACTTCAAGGAGGACGGCAACATCCTGGGGCA
CAAGCTGGAGTACAACTACAACAGCCACAACGTCTATATCATGGCCGACAAGCAGAAGAACGGCATCAAG
GTGAACTTCAAGATCCGCCACAACATCGAGGACGGCAGCGTGCAGCTCGCCGACCACTACCAGCAGAACA
CCCCCATCGGCGACGGCCCCGTGCTGCTGCCCGACAACCACTACCTGAGCACCCAGTCCGCCCTGAGCAA
AGACCCCAACGAGAAGCGCGATCACATGGTCCTGCTGGAGTTCGTGACCGCCGCCGGGATCACTCTCGGC
ATGGACGAGCTGTACAAGTCCGGACTCAGATCTCGAGCTCAAGCTTCGAATTCTGCAGTCGACGGTACCA
TGTCATCCTCAGGCACGCCAGACTTACCTGTCCTACTCACCGATTTGAAGATTCAATATACTAAGATCTT
CATAAACAATGAATGGCATGATTCAGTGAGTGGCAAGAAATTTCCTGTCTTTAATCCTGCAACTGAGGAG
GAGCTCTGCCAGGTAGAAGAAGGAGATAAGGAGGATGTTGACAAGGCAGTGAAGGCCGCAAGACAGGCTT
TTCAGATTGGATCCCCGTGGCGTACTATGGATGCTTCCGAGAGGGGGCGACTATTATACAAGTTGGCTGA
TTTAATCGAAAGAGATCGTCTGCTGCTGGCGACAATGGAGTCAATGAATGGTGGAAAACTCTATTCCAAT
GCATATCTGAATGATTTAGCAGGCTGCATCAAAACATTGCGCTACTGTGCAGGTTGGGCTGACAAGATCC
AGGGCCGTACAATACCAATTGATGGAAATTTTTTTACATATACAAGACATGAACCTATTGGTGTATGTGG
CCAAATCATTCCTTGGAATTTCCCGTTGGTTATGCTCATTTGGAAGATAGGGCCTGCACTGAGCTGTGGA
AACACAGTGGTTGTCAAACCAGCAGAGCAAACTCCTCTCACTGCTCTCCACGTGGCATCTTTAATAAAAG
AGGCAGGGTTTCCTCCTGGAGTAGTGAATATTGTTCCTGGTTATGGGCCTACAGCAGGGGCAGCCATTTC
TTCTCACATGGATATAGACAAAGTAGCCTTCACAGGATCAACAGAGGTTGGCAAGTTGATCAAAGAAGCT
GCCGGGAAAAGCAATCTGAAGAGGGTGACCCTGGAGCTTGGAGGAAAGAGCCCTTGCATTGTGTTAGCTG
ATGCCGACTTGGACAATGCTGTTGAATTTGCACACCATGGGGTATTCTACCACCAGGGCCAGTGTTGTAT
AGCCGCATCCAGGATTTTTGTGGAAGAATCAATTTATGATGAGTTTGTTCGAAGGAGTGTTGAGCGGGCT
AAGAAGTATATCCTTGGAAATCCTCTGACCCCAGGAGTCACTCAAGGCCCTCAGATTGACAAGGAACAAT
ATGATAAAATACTCGACCTCATTGAGAGTGGGAAGAAAGAAGGGGCCAAACTGGAATGTGGAGGAGGCCC
GTGGGGGAATAAAGGCTACTTTGTCCAGCCCACAGTGTTCTCTAATGTTACAGATGAGATGCGCATTGCC
AAAGAGGAGATTTTTGGACCAGTGCAGCAAATCATGAAGTTTAAATCTTTAGATGACGTGATCAAAAGAG
CAAACAATACTTTCTATGGCTTATCAGCAGGAGTGTTTACCAAAGACATTGATAAAGCCATAACAATCTC
CTCTGCTCTGCAGGCAGGAACAGTGTGGGTGAATTGCTATGGCGTGGTAAGTGCCCAGTGCCCCTTTGGT
GGATTCAAGATGTCTGGAAATGGAAGAGAACTGGGAGAGTACGGTTTCCATGAATATACAGAGGTCAAAA
CAGTCACAGTGAAAATCTCTCAGAAGAACTCATCTAGATAACTGATACCCAGCTTTCTTGTACAAAGTGG
TTGATATCCAGCACAGTGGCGGCCGCTCGACAATCAACCTCTGGATTACAAAATTTGTGAAAGATTGACT
GGTATTCTTAACTATGTTGCTCCTTTTACGCTATGTGGATACGCTGCTTTAATGCCTTTGTATCATGCTA
TTGCTTCCCGTATGGCTTTCATTTTCTCCTCCTTGTATAAATCCTGGTTGCTGTCTCTTTATGAGGAGTT
GTGGCCCGTTGTCAGGCAACGTGGCGTGGTGTGCACTGTGTTTGCTGACGCAACCCCCACTGGTTGGGGC
ATTGCCACCACCTGTCAGCTCCTTTCCGGGACTTTCGCTTTCCCCCTCCCTATTGCCACGGCGGAACTCA
TCGCCGCCTGCCTTGCCCGCTGCTGGACAGGGGCTCGGCTGTTGGGCACTGACAATTCCGTGGTGTTGTC
GGGGAAGCTGACGTCCTTTCCATGGCTGCTCGCCTGTGTTGCCACCTGGATTCTGCGCGGGACGTCCTTC
TGCTACGTCCCTTCGGCCCTCAATCCAGCGGACCTTCCTTCCCGCGGCCTGCTGCCGGCTCTGCGGCCTC
TTCCGCGTCTTCGCCTTCGCCCTCAGACGAGTCGGATCTCCCTTTGGGCCGCCTCCCCGCCTGGAATTCT
GCAGATATCCGGACTAGTGATCTAATTCTACCGGGTAGGGGAGGCGCTTTTCCCAAGGCAGTCTGGAGCA
TGCGCTTTAGCAGCCCCGCTGGGCACTTGGCGCTACACAAGTGGCCTCTGGCCTCGCACACATTCCACAT
CCACCGGTAGGCGCCAACCGGCTCCGTTCTTTGGTGGCCCCTTCGCGCCACCTTCTACTCCTCCCCTAGT
CAGGAAGTTCCCCCCCGCCCCGCAGCTCGCGTCGTGCAGGACGTGACAAATGGAAGTAGCACGTCTCACT
AGTCTCGTGCAGATGGACAGCACCGCTGAGCAATGGAAGCGGGTAGGCCTTTGGGGCAGCGGCCAATAGC
AGCTTTGCTCCTTCGCTTTCTGGGCTCAGAGGCTGGGAAGGGGTGGGTCCGGGGGCGGGCTCAGGGGCGG
GCTCAGGGGCGGGGCGGGCGCCCGAAGGTCCTCCGGAGGCCCGGCATTCTGCACGCTTCAAAAGCGCACG
TCTGCCGCGCTGTTCTCCTCTTCCTCATCTCCGGGCCTTTCGACCTGCAGCCAATATGGGATCGGCCATT
GAACAAGATGGATTGCACGCAGGTTCTCCGGCCGCTTGGGTGGAGAGGCTATTCGGCTATGACTGGGCAC
AACAGACAATCGGCTGCTCTGATGCCGCCGTGTTCCGGCTGTCAGCGCAGGGGCGCCCGGTTCTTTTTGT
CAAGACCGACCTGTCCGGTGCCCTGAATGAACTGCAGGACGAGGCAGCGCGGCTATCGTGGCTGGCCACG
ACGGGCGTTCCTTGCGCAGCTGTGCTCGACGTTGTCACTGAAGCGGGAAGGGACTGGCTGCTATTGGGCG
AAGTGCCGGGGCAGGATCTCCTGTCATCTCACCTTGCTCCTGCCGAGAAAGTATCCATCATGGCTGATGC
AATGCGGCGGCTGCATACGCTTGATCCGGCTACCTGCCCATTCGACCACCAAGCGAAACATCGCATCGAG
CGAGCACGTACTCGGATGGAAGCCGGTCTTGTCGATCAGGATGATCTGGACGAAGAGCATCAGGGGCTCG
CGCCAGCCGAACTGTTCGCCAGGCTCAAGGCGCGCATGCCCGACGGCGAGGATCTCGTCGTGACCCATGG
CGATGCCTGCTTGCCGAATATCATGGTGGAAAATGGCCGCTTTTCTGGATTCATCGACTGTGGCCGGCTG
GGTGTGGCGGACCGCTATCAGGACATAGCGTTGGCTACCCGTGATATTGCTGAAGAGCTTGGCGGCGAAT
GGGCTGACCGCTTCCTCGTGCTTTACGGTATCGCCGCTCCCGATTCGCAGCGCATCGCCTTCTATCGCCT
TCTTGACGAGTTCTTCTGAGGGGATCCGTCGAGGGCCCGGTACCTTTAAGACCAATGACTTACAAGGCAG
CTGTAGATCTTAGCCACTTTTTAAAAGAAAAGGGGGGACTGGAAGGGCTAGCTCACTCCCAACGAAGACA
AGATCTGCTTTTTGCTTGTACTGGGTCTCTCTGGTTAGACCAGATCTGAGCCTGGGAGCTCTCTGGCTAA
CTAGGGAACCCACTGCTTAAGCCTCAATAAAGCTTGCCTTGAGTGCTTCAAGTAGTGTGTGCCCGTCTGT
TGTGTGACTCTGGTAACTAGAGATCCCTCAGACCCTTTTAGTCAGTGTGGAAAATCTCTAGCAGTAGTAG
TTCATGTCATCTTATTATTCAGTATTTATAACTTGCAAAGAAATGAATATCAGAGAGTGAGAGGAACTTG
TTTATTGCAGCTTATAATGGTTACAAATAAAGCAATAGCATCACAAATTTCACAAATAAAGCATTTTTTT
CACTGCATTCTAGTTGTGGTTTGTCCAAACTCATCAATGTATCTTATCATGTCTGGCTCTAGCTATCCCG
CCCCTAACTCCGCCCATCCCGCCCCTAACTCCGCCCAGTTCCGCCCATTCTCCGCCCCATGGCTGACTAA
TTTTTTTTATTTATGCAGAGGCCGAGGCCGCCTCGGCCTCTGAGCTATTCCAGAAGTAGTGAGGAGGCTT
TTTTGGAGGCCTAGGGACGTACCCAATTCGCCCTATAGTGAGTCGTATTACGCGCGCTCACTGGCCGTCG
TTTTACAACGTCGTGACTGGGAAAACCCTGGCGTTACCCAACTTAATCGCCTTGCAGCACATCCCCCTTT
CGCCAGCTGGCGTAATAGCGAAGAGGCCCGCACCGATCGCCCTTCCCAACAGTTGCGCAGCCTGAATGGC
GAATGGG
[124 nt withheld, positions 9738-9861]
C
[91 nt withheld, positions 9863-9953]
A
[49 nt withheld, positions 9955-10003]
CCTTTGACGTTGGAGTCCACGTTCTTT
[37 nt withheld, positions 10031-10067]
ACCCTATCTCGGTCTATTCTTTTGATTTATAAGGGATTTTGCCGATTTCGGCCTATTGGTTAAAAAATGA
GCTGATTTAACAAAAATTTAACGCGAATTTTAACAAAATATTAACGCTTACAATTTAGGTGGCACTTTTC
GGGGAAATGTGCGCGGAACCCCTATTTGTTTATTTTTCTAAATACATTCAAATATGTATCCGCTCATGAG
ACAATAACCCTGATAAATGCTTCAATAATATTGAAAAAGGAAGAGTATGAGTATTCAACATTTCCGTGTC
GCCCTTATTCCCTTTTTTGCGGCATTTTGCCTTCCTGTTTTTGCTCACCCAGAAACGCTGGTGAAAGTAA
AAGATGCTGAAGAT
Features (pLannotate 1.2.2; 32 found; start..end, strand, type, name):
    924..1512    +  rep_origin     ori: high-copy-number ColE1/pMB1/pBR322/pUC origin of replication
   1695..1787    +  CDS            lacI (fragment): lac repressor; lacI; The lac repressor binds to the lac operator to inhibit transcription in E. coli. This inhibition can be relieved by adding lactose or isopropyl-β-D-thiogalactopyranoside (IPTG).
   1800..1821    +  protein_bind   CAP binding site: CAP binding activates transcription in the presence of cAMP. E. coli catabolite activator protein
   1836..1866    +  promoter       lac promoter: promoter for the E. coli lac operon
   1874..1890    +  protein_bind   lac operator: The lac repressor binds to the lac operator to inhibit transcription in E. coli. This inhibition can be relieved by adding lactose or isopropyl-β-D-thiogalactopyranoside (IPTG). lac repressor encoded by lacI
   1935..1953    +  promoter       T3 promoter: promoter for bacteriophage T3 RNA polymerase
   1981..2207    +  promoter       RSV promoter: Rous sarcoma virus enhancer/promoter
   2208..2388    +  LTR            5' LTR (truncated): truncated 5' long terminal repeat (LTR) from HIV-1
   2435..2560    +  misc_feature   HIV-1 Ψ: packaging signal of human immunodeficiency virus type 1
   2544..2907    +  CDS            HIV-1 gag (fragment): gag protein from human immunodeficiency virus 1; gag
   3053..3286    +  misc_feature   RRE: The Rev response element (RRE) of HIV-1 allows for Rev-dependent mRNA export from the nucleus to the cytoplasm.
   3663..3763    +  CDS            Rev (fragment): human immunodeficiency virus 1 (HIV-1) Rev protein; rev; enhances nuclear export of unspliced and incompletely spliced viral mRNAs
   3782..3899    +  misc_feature   cPPT/CTS: central polypurine tract and central termination sequence of HIV-1
   3919..3942    -  misc_feature   MCS (fragment): pBluescript multiple cloning site
   3945..4455    +  promoter       hPGK promoter: human phosphoglycerate kinase 1 promoter
   4510..4534    +  protein_bind   attB1: mutant version of attB; recombination site for the Gateway® BP reaction BP Clonase™
   4552..5268    +  CDS            EGFP: EGFP is a basic (constitutively fluorescent) green fluorescent protein published in 1996, derived from Aequorea victoria. It is reported to be a rapidly-maturing weak dimer with moderate acid sensitivity.
   5269..5319    +  misc_feature   MCS (fragment): multiple cloning site
   5320..6822    +  CDS            ALDH1A1: AL1A1_HUMAN - Also known as ALDC, ALDH1 From Homo sapiens (Human).
   6837..6861    -  protein_bind   attB2: mutant version of attB; recombination site for the Gateway® BP reaction BP Clonase™
   6892..7480    +  misc_feature   WPRE: woodchuck hepatitis virus posttranscriptional regulatory element
   7523..8022    +  promoter       PGK promoter: mouse phosphoglycerate kinase 1 promoter
   8036..8839    +  CDS            NeoR/KanR: aminoglycoside phosphotransferase from Tn5; aph(3')-II (or nptII); confers resistance to neomycin, kanamycin, and G418 (Geneticin®)
   8860..8997    +  CDS            nef (fragment): NEF_HV1LA - Experimental evidence at protein level: Swiss-Prot protein existence level 1. Extracellular Nef protein targets CD4(+) T-lymphocytes for apoptosis by interacting with CXCR4 surface receptors. From Human immunodeficiency virus type 1 group M subtype B (isolate Lai) (HIV-1).
   8983..9163    +  LTR            5' LTR (truncated): truncated 5' long terminal repeat (LTR) from HIV-1
   9235..9356    +  polyA_signal   SV40 poly(A) signal: SV40 polyadenylation signal
   9396..9531    +  rep_origin     SV40 ori: SV40 origin of replication
   9552..9570    -  promoter       T7 promoter: promoter for bacteriophage T7 RNA polymerase
   9578..9733    +  CDS            lacZα (fragment): LacZα fragment of β-galactosidase; lacZ fragment
   9738..10166   +  rep_origin     f1 ori (sequence partly withheld): f1 bacteriophage origin of replication; arrow indicates direction of (+) strand synthesis
  10219..10323   +  promoter       AmpR promoter: bla
  10324..753     +  CDS            AmpR (across the origin): β-lactamase; bla; confers resistance to ampicillin, carbenicillin, and related antibiotics
