[The description below was written by a language model from this plasmid's Addgene catalogue record and pLannotate feature annotations shown in this document.]
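Description:
pLenti-PGK-EGFP-ALDH1A1-Neo is a roughly 10.4 kb HIV-1-based lentiviral transfer plasmid for expressing a GFP-tagged human aldehyde dehydrogenase in mammalian cells. It is built on the pLenti-PGK-Neo backbone. In E. coli it is maintained through a high-copy ColE1/pUC-type origin with ampicillin selection (β-lactamase). The backbone also carries an f1 origin, an SV40 origin, and remnants of a pBluescript-style cloning region (lac promoter/operator, lacZα fragment, T3 and T7 promoters).

The viral portion begins with an RSV enhancer/promoter fused to a truncated 5' LTR, an arrangement that typically drives Tat-independent transcription of the genomic RNA in packaging cells. This is followed by the Ψ packaging signal with a short gag fragment, the Rev response element for nuclear export of the unspliced RNA, and the cPPT/CTS element. A second truncated LTR and an SV40 polyadenylation signal close the unit.

Between the LTRs, a human PGK promoter drives an open reading frame in which EGFP is joined through a short linker derived from a multiple cloning site to the N terminus of the 1,503 bp human ALDH1A1 coding sequence. The fusion is flanked by attB1 and attB2 sites, consistent with its insertion by Gateway recombination. A WPRE lies downstream to enhance transcript stability and expression. A separate mouse PGK promoter drives the neomycin phosphotransferase gene, allowing G418 selection of stably transduced or transfected cells.

According to the record, the construct was used to express GFP-tagged ALDH1A1 in mammalian cells so that the subcellular location of the protein could be analysed by fluorescence.
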