Addgene plasmid #189742: pLenti-PGK-EGFP-ALDH1A1-Neo
Purpose: The construct was used to express GFP tagged human ALDH1A1 in mammalian cells for the analysis of the subcellular location of this protein.
Depositing lab: Robert Sobol. Depositing organization: University of South Alabama, Mitchell Cancer Institute. Publication: A specific inhibitor of ALDH1A3 regulates retinoic acid biosynthesis in glioma stem cells. Li J, Garavaglia S, Ye Z, Moretti A, Belyaeva OV, Beiser A, Ibrahim M, Wilk A, McClellan S, Klyuyeva AV, Goggans KR, Kedishvili NY, Salter EA, Wierzbicki A, Migaud ME, Mullett SJ, Yates NA, Camacho CJ, Rizzi M, Sobol RW. Commun Biol. 2021 Dec 21;4(1):1420. doi: 10.1038/s42003-021-02949-7. PubMed 34934174.
Backbone
  Vector backbone: pLenti-PGK-Neo
  Total vector size (bp): 10433
  Vector type: Mammalian Expression
  Selectable markers: Neomycin (select with G418)
Growth in bacteria
  Bacterial resistance: Ampicillin, 100 μg/mL
  Growth temperature: 37°C
  Growth strain: NEB Stable
  Copy number: Unknown
Gene/Insert
  Gene/Insert name: ALDH1A1
  Species: H. sapiens (human)
  Insert size (bp): 1503
  Entrez Gene: ALDH1A1 (a.k.a. ALDC, ALDH-E1, ALDH1, ALDH11, HEL-9, HEL-S-53e, HEL12, PUMB1, RALDH1)
  Promoter: PGK
  Tag / fusion protein: EGFP (N terminal on insert)
  Cloning method: Gateway Cloning
  Sequencing primers: 5′ N/A; 3′ N/A
Terms and licenses: Academic/Nonprofit Terms; Industry Terms: Not Available to Industry
How to cite: pLenti-PGK-EGFP-ALDH1A1-Neo was a gift from Robert Sobol (Addgene plasmid # 189742 ; http://n2t.net/addgene:189742 ; RRID:Addgene_189742)
